Addgene plasmid #63659: pCfB2798
Purpose: pCfB2798 is a vector for multiple integrations at sites sharing homology with Ty4Cons. The selective marker is Kl.LEU2. Additionally it contains a PTEF1-GFP as reporter.
Depositing lab: Irina Borodina & Jerome Maury. Depositing organization: Danmarks Tekniske Universitet. Publication: EasyCloneMulti: A Set of Vectors for Simultaneous and Multiple Genomic Integrations in Saccharomyces cerevisiae. Maury J, Germann SM, Baallal Jacobsen SA, Jensen NB, Kildegaard KR, Herrgard MJ, Schneider K, Koza A, Forster J, Nielsen J, Borodina I. PLoS One. 2016 Mar 2;11(3):e0150394. doi: 10.1371/journal.pone.0150394. eCollection 2016. PONE-D-15-45506 PubMed 26934490.
Backbone
  Vector backbone: see publication
  Total vector size (bp): 7460
  Vector type: Yeast Expression, Cre/Lox
  Selectable markers: LEU2
Growth in bacteria
  Bacterial resistance: Ampicillin, 100 μg/mL
  Growth temperature: 37°C
  Growth strain: DH5alpha
  Copy number: Unknown
Gene/Insert
  Gene/Insert name: GFP
  Promoter: TEF1 promoter
  Cloning method: Unknown
  Sequencing primers: 5′ TEF-seq
Terms and licenses: Academic/Nonprofit Terms; Industry Terms: Not Available to Industry
Depositor comments: Please see previous FEMS Yeast Research paper for more details: http://femsyr.oxfordjournals.org/content/14/2/238 Feature list: T CYC1 6..195 loxP 243..302 T K.l. URA3 303..425 Degradation tag 426..476 K.l. LEU2 477..1562 P K.l. LEU2 1563..2592 loxP 2609..2642 Consensus TY4 3' 2797..2982 pUC ori 3780..4423 AmpR 4526..5384 Consensus TY4 5' 5865..6049 T ADH1 6094..6288 P TEF1 6307..6726 GFP 6736..7452
How to cite: pCfB2798 was a gift from Irina Borodina & Jerome Maury (Addgene plasmid # 63659 ; http://n2t.net/addgene:63659 ; RRID:Addgene_63659)
