[The description below was written by a language model from this plasmid's Addgene catalogue record and pLannotate feature annotations shown in this document.]
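Description:
pCfB2798 is a yeast integrative expression vector from the EasyCloneMulti set, designed to insert a cassette at multiple genomic sites in Saccharomyces cerevisiae that share homology with a Ty4 retrotransposon consensus sequence. It carries no yeast replication origin. Instead, 5' and 3' consensus Ty4 homology arms flank the payload and direct homologous recombination into the dispersed Ty4-related loci, allowing several copies to be integrated at once. In E. coli it is propagated through a high-copy pUC-type origin and selected with ampicillin resistance. This bacterial segment lies between the two Ty4 arms on the side opposite the payload, and is bracketed by minimal FRT sites and rrnB terminator fragments.

The payload has two parts. The reporter is GFP, annotated by sequence matching as the superfolder variant. It is driven by the constitutive TEF1 promoter and, because the map is circular, runs into the CYC1 terminator. An ADH1 terminator sits in the opposite orientation upstream of the promoter, but the record does not state its purpose. The selection marker is Kluyveromyces lactis LEU2 under its own promoter, followed by a K. lactis URA3 terminator. According to the depositor's feature list it is fused to a degradation tag, which would be expected to destabilise the marker protein and so favour clones with more integrated copies. The marker is flanked by loxP sites, so Cre recombinase can excise it after integration and allow it to be reused.

The GFP reporter offers a readout of expression from the integrated copies. The catalogue lists 7460 bp while the deposited sequence is 7444 nt, so the depositor's coordinates are slightly offset from the automated annotation.
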