Features (pLannotate 1.2.2; 22 found; start..end, strand, type, name):
      6..195     +  terminator     CYC1 terminator: S. cerevisiae CYC1; transcription terminator for CYC1
    243..276     -  protein_bind   loxP: Cre-mediated recombination occurs in the 8-bp core sequence (GCATACAT). Cre recombinase
    461..1540    -  CDS            LEU2: LEU3_YEAST - Experimental evidence at protein level: Swiss-Prot protein existence level 1. Catalyzes the oxidation of 3-carboxy-2-hydroxy-4- methylpentanoate (3-isopropylmalate) to 3-carboxy-4-methyl-2- oxopentanoate. The product decarboxylates to 4-methyl-2 oxopentanoate. From Saccharomyces cerevisiae (strain ATCC 204508 / S288c) (Baker's yeast).
   2059..2610    -  CDS            RLP7 (fragment): RLP7_YEAST - Also known as RPL7. Experimental evidence at protein level: Swiss-Prot protein existence level 1. Involved in the biogenesis of the 60S ribosomal subunit. May act as a specificity factor that binds precursor rRNAs and tethers the enzymes that carry out the early 5' to 3' exonucleolytic reactions that generate the mature rRNAs. From Saccharomyces cerevisiae (strain ATCC 204508 / S288c) (Baker's yeast).
   2593..2626    -  protein_bind   loxP: Cre-mediated recombination occurs in the 8-bp core sequence (GCATACAT). Cre recombinase
   2670..2688    -  promoter       T7 promoter: promoter for bacteriophage T7 RNA polymerase
   2696..2747    +  CDS            lacZα (fragment): LacZα fragment of β-galactosidase; lacZ fragment
   2814..2885    -  CDS            YO192_YEAST (fragment): Experimental evidence at protein level: Swiss-Prot protein existence level 1. From Saccharomyces cerevisiae (strain ATCC 204508 / S288c) (Baker's yeast).
   3007..3040    -  protein_bind   FRT (minimal): supports FLP-mediated excision but not integration (Turan and Bode, 2011) FLP recombinase from the Saccharomyces cerevisiae 2μ plasmid
   3510..3529    +  CDS            lacZα (fragment): LacZα fragment of β-galactosidase; lacZ fragment
   3554..3571    -  terminator     rrnB T2 terminator (fragment): transcription terminator T2 from the E. coli rrnB gene
   3796..4384    -  rep_origin     ori: high-copy-number ColE1/pMB1/pBR322/pUC origin of replication
   4508..5368    -  CDS            AmpR: β-lactamase; bla; confers resistance to ampicillin, carbenicillin, and related antibiotics
   5371..5467    -  promoter       AmpR promoter (fragment): bla
   5497..5521    -  CDS            KanR (fragment): aminoglycoside phosphotransferase; aph(3')-Ia; confers resistance to kanamycin
   5550..5665    +  ncRNA          5S rRNA: Accession: RF00001 - 5S ribosomal RNA
   5669..5709    +  terminator     rrnB T1 terminator (fragment): transcription terminator T1 from the E. coli rrnB gene
   5753..5786    +  protein_bind   FRT (minimal): supports FLP-mediated excision but not integration (Turan and Bode, 2011) FLP recombinase from the Saccharomyces cerevisiae 2μ plasmid
   5850..5939    +  CDS            YN25_YEAST (fragment): Protein uncertain: Swiss-Prot protein existence level 5. From Saccharomyces cerevisiae (strain ATCC 204508 / S288c) (Baker's yeast).
   6078..6243    -  terminator     ADH1 terminator: S. cerevisiae ADH1; transcription terminator for the S. cerevisiae alcohol dehydrogenase 1 (ADH1) gene
   6299..6698    +  promoter       TEF1 promoter: S. cerevisiae TEF1; promoter for EF-1α
   6720..7433    +  CDS            superfolder GFP: GFP variant that folds robustly even when fused to poorly folded proteins (Pédelacq et al., 2006)
>Addgene plasmid #63659 | pCfB2798 | depositor full sequence | sequence record 149084 | pCfB2798 sequence 7444 bps
CATTCATCCGCTCTAACCGAAAAGGAAGGAGTTAGACAACCTGAAGTCTAGGTCCCTATTTATTTTTTTA
TAGTTATGTTAGTATTAAGAACGTTATTTATATTTCAAATTTTTCTTTTTTTTCTGTACAGACGCGTGTA
CGCATGTAACATTATACTGAAAACCTTGCTTGAGAAGGTTTTGGGACGCTCGAAGATCGCGTCAGCTGAA
GCTTCGTACGCTGCAGGTCGACAACCCTTAATATAACTTCGTATAATGTATGCTATACGAAGTTATTAGG
TCTAGAGATCCCAATACAACAGATCACGTGATCTTTTTGTAAGATGAAGTTGAAGTAGTGTTGCACCGTG
CCAATGCAGGTGGCTATTAGATTAAATATGTGATTTGTTCTATTAAGTTTCCTGTATAATTACAAATGAA
TAACGAAATGAGACAAAGAAGAGAACCAATTTTTACAAGCAGCCAAGATTTCCTTGACAGCCTTGGCGAT
AGCATCGCCAACCTCAGTGGTAGAGTTAGAACCACCAAGGTCACCGGTTCTGACACCTGCATCCAAGACA
TTTCTAACAGCTTCTTCAAGAGCCCTACCTTCTTCAACCAAATCCAAGGATAACTTCAACATCATAGCTG
CAGATAAGATGGTAGCAATTGGGTTAACCTTGTTTGCTGGTAAATCTGGGGCAGAACCATGACATGGTTC
GTACAAACCGAATGCCTTGTTAGTGTCAGGTAGGGAAGCTAGAGATGCAGAAGGTAATAAACCCAAAGAA
CCTGGAATAACAGAGGCTTCATCGGAGATAATATCACCAAACATGTTGTTGGTAATAACAACACCGTTTA
GCTTAGTTGGTGATTTAACCAAAATCATAGCAGCAGAGTCGATCAATTGGTGCTGAACAGTTAATTGTGG
GAACTCAGTCTTGATGGTTTCTTCAACAGTCTTTCTCCACAATCTGGAAGAGGCAAGCACGTTAGCCTTG
TCAAGTGACCAGATTGGTAATGGTGGGTTTTGTTGCAATGCCAAGAAAGCAGCCATTCTTGTAATTCTTT
GAACTTCAGGAACACTGTATTTCTCAGAGTCCCAAGCAACTCCGTCACCTTCATCTTCTTTTCTTTCACC
AAAGTAGATACCACCAACCAATTCTCTAACGACGACGAAATCGGTACCCTTTGCATATTCAGGCTTCAAA
GGAGAAAGATCTAGTAAAGAATCAGAAGCAAAGTTACATGGTCTTAAGTTGGCGTATAGACCCAATTCCT
TTCTGATCTTCAATAGACCTTGTTCTGGTCTAACTGCGCCCGTACCCCATTTTGGACCACCAACAGCACC
TAGTAAGACAGCATCGGCTTTCTTAGAGGCTTCTAGAGCTTCATCTGGTAAAGGAGTGCCAGTGGCATCG
ATGGCAGCACCCCCGATCAAGTGATGTTGGAAATTGAACTTAATTTCTGGACGGACTTCAGCAATGGCAT
TCAAGACCTTAATAGCTTCGTCAGTAACTTCTTTACCGACGTGATCACCCGGTAGGACAACGATATTCTT
AGACATGGTATAATCTGTGTAGTGTGGGATACTTTTTACTTCTTCAAATAGGTATCAACAATAAAAATAA
ATCGAAGCAAATGTAGGAATGCGTTAAAGCAGATGTACTTACTTAGAGTACATAGATATATTTATATAAT
TCAATATATAAAAGTATATGAAGCATCTGATGTTGAACCTGTCATGACTCTAAACTGGAATGGGTAGTTA
TGCTTCTGAAGGTTTTCCGTTAGAAAATGAGTGCAGGGATCAGGCCCGGAACCGGTTTTAGCCTGAAAGG
AAAAGAAAAAAATGCGGTGATTACTAGCACGTGACTGCGCTGAATTGGAATCCACCACAAGTACAGCGAA
TGGCAAGAGGGAAGGGGAATATATTGTGCCTGGCGGTAGTCTGCTATATCAAATGTTAAACATAACTAAA
TGCAGTAGTGAATAGAGTAATGTATTTCTACATATGTGGGTAGGGCCAATGGGAGCCCGATGTCTATTGT
ACAGATATTTTCCTTTTATAGTTAATCAATTCAACTTGGAAATCATTGAGTCGATATCTACTTGGATAAC
TGGAGCCGTGGCAGCGTTTGAAATTTGACGAGTCTCCTTGTTTTGTTCGCGCATTTTCAGTTTATTCAAA
CGGGAGATGGCACCGAATCCACTGACTTCTCTGTTCAATTTGAATGGTAATAGGAAGAAAGTACATTTCG
AGAAATTTTCGCCCAACGTCGAAATCTCATGGATGATATCCTCGATACAAATGACACCTTCATCACCTAA
TTTCTCTTCAACGATATTGTTGTCATTCAAGATTATCTCTTTTGGTTCTTTATCTTCTGGCCTTTGCCAC
ATTATTCTAGATCTCTTTTGGATTAAAGAACGGATAGATGCAAGTGAAGGTTGTCCGATAACAATATATG
GTGATACAAGTTTCAACAATGGGTACACGTCCTTGGTAAGTTTGATGAAAACACCAGTGTTCAACTCAAC
AAGTCTCAAAAGAGATAACACTTTGTAAGCCTTTGCTGGGATCTTCACAGCGAGCTCTCGAGAACCCTTA
ATATAACTTCGTATAATGTATGCTATACGAAGTTATTAGGTGATATCAGATCCACTAGTGGCCTATGCAC
CCAATTCGCCCTATAGTGAGTCGTATTACGCGCGCTCACTGGCCGTCGTTTTACAACGTCGTGACTGGGA
AAACCCTGGCGTTACCCCTACAGGACTAGTGCTGAGGCATTAATTGATCAGGTAGGTACATATATGAGGA
ATATGAGTCGTCACATCAATGTATAGTAACTACCGGAATCACTATTATATTGGTCATGATTAATATGACC
AATCGGCGTGTGTTTTATATACCTCTCTTATTTAGTATAAGAAGATCAGTACTCACTTCTTCATTAATAC
TAATTTTTAACCTCTAATTATCAACAAGATCTGCGGCCGCGGCCGCAAATTTAAATAAAATGAAGTGAAG
TTCCTATACTTTCTAGAGAATAGGAACTTCTATAGTGAGTCGAATAAGGGCGACACAAAATTTATTCTAA
ATGCATAATAAATACTGATAACATCTTATAGTTTGTATTATATTTTGTATTATCGTTGACATGTATAATT
TTGATATCAAAAACTGATTTTCCCTTTATTATTTTCGAGATTTATTTTCTTAATTCTCTTTAACAAACTA
GAAATATTGTATATACAAAAAATCATAAATAATAGATGAATAGTTTAATTATAGGTGTTCATCAATCGAA
AAAGCAACGTATCTTATTTAAAGTGCGTTGCTTTTTTCTCATTTATAAGGTTAAATAATTCTCATATATC
AAGCAAAGTGACAGGCGCCCTTAAATATTCTGACAAATGCTCTTTCCCTAAACTCCCCCCATAAAAAAAC
CCGCCGAAGCGGGTTTTTACGTTATTTGCGGATTAACGATTACTCGTTATCAGAACCGCCCAGGGGGCCC
GAGCTTAAGACTGGCCGTCGTTTTACAACACAGAAAGAGTTTGTAGAAACGCAAAAAGGCCATCCGTCAG
GGGCCTTCTGCTTAGTTTGATGCCTGGCAGTTCCCTACTCTCGCCTTCCGCTTCCTCGCTCACTGACTCG
CTGCGCTCGGTCGTTCGGCTGCGGCGAGCGGTATCAGCTCACTCAAAGGCGGTAATACGGTTATCCACAG
AATCAGGGGATAACGCAGGAAAGAACATGTGAGCAAAAGGCCAGCAAAAGGCCAGGAACCGTAAAAAGGC
CGCGTTGCTGGCGTTTTTCCATAGGCTCCGCCCCCCTGACGAGCATCACAAAAATCGACGCTCAAGTCAG
AGGTGGCGAAACCCGACAGGACTATAAAGATACCAGGCGTTTCCCCCTGGAAGCTCCCTCGTGCGCTCTC
CTGTTCCGACCCTGCCGCTTACCGGATACCTGTCCGCCTTTCTCCCTTCGGGAAGCGTGGCGCTTTCTCA
TAGCTCACGCTGTAGGTATCTCAGTTCGGTGTAGGTCGTTCGCTCCAAGCTGGGCTGTGTGCACGAACCC
CCCGTTCAGCCCGACCGCTGCGCCTTATCCGGTAACTATCGTCTTGAGTCCAACCCGGTAAGACACGACT
TATCGCCACTGGCAGCAGCCACTGGTAACAGGATTAGCAGAGCGAGGTATGTAGGCGGTGCTACAGAGTT
CTTGAAGTGGTGGGCTAACTACGGCTACACTAGAAGAACAGTATTTGGTATCTGCGCTCTGCTGAAGCCA
GTTACCTTCGGAAAAAGAGTTGGTAGCTCTTGATCCGGCAAACAAACCACCGCTGGTAGCGGTGGTTTTT
TTGTTTGCAAGCAGCAGATTACGCGCAGAAAAAAAGGATCTCAAGAAGATCCTTTGATCTTTTCTACGGG
GTCTGACGCTCAGTGGAACGACGCGCGCGTAACTCACGTTAAGGGATTTTGGTCATGAGCTTGCGCCGTC
CCGTCAAGTCAGCGTAATGCTCTGCTTTTACCAATGCTTAATCAGTGAGGCACCTATCTCAGCGATCTGT
CTATTTCGTTCATCCATAGTTGCCTGACTCCCCGTCGTGTAGATAACTACGATACGGGAGGGCTTACCAT
CTGGCCCCAGCGCTGCGATGATACCGCGAGAACCACGCTCACCGGCTCCGGATTTATCAGCAATAAACCA
GCCAGCCGGAAGGGCCGAGCGCAGAAGTGGTCCTGCAACTTTATCCGCCTCCATCCAGTCTATTAATTGT
TGCCGGGAAGCTAGAGTAAGTAGTTCGCCAGTTAATAGTTTGCGCAACGTTGTTGCCATCGCTACAGGCA
TCGTGGTGTCACGCTCGTCGTTTGGTATGGCTTCATTCAGCTCCGGTTCCCAACGATCAAGGCGAGTTAC
ATGATCCCCCATGTTGTGCAAAAAAGCGGTTAGCTCCTTCGGTCCTCCGATCGTTGTCAGAAGTAAGTTG
GCCGCAGTGTTATCACTCATGGTTATGGCAGCACTGCATAATTCTCTTACTGTCATGCCATCCGTAAGAT
GCTTTTCTGTGACTGGTGAGTACTCAACCAAGTCATTCTGAGAATAGTGTATGCGGCGACCGAGTTGCTC
TTGCCCGGCGTCAATACGGGATAATACCGCGCCACATAGCAGAACTTTAAAAGTGCTCATCATTGGAAAA
CGTTCTTCGGGGCGAAAACTCTCAAGGATCTTACCGCTGTTGAGATCCAGTTCGATGTAACCCACTCGTG
CACCCAACTGATCTTCAGCATCTTTTACTTTCACCAGCGTTTCTGGGTGAGCAAAAACAGGAAGGCAAAA
TGCCGCAAAAAAGGGAATAAGGGCGACACGGAAATGTTGAATACTCATATTCTTCCTTTTTCAATATTAT
TGAAGCATTTATCAGGGTTATTGTCTCATGAGCGGATACATATTTGAATGTATTTAGAAAAATAAACAAA
TAGGGGTCAGTGTTACAACCAATTAACCAATTCTGAACATTATCGCGAGCCCATTTATACCTGAATATGG
CTCATAACACCCCTTGTTTGCCTGGCGGCAGTAGCGCGGTGGTCCCACCTGACCCCATGCCGAACTCAGA
AGTGAAACGCCGTAGCGCCGATGGTAGTGTGGGGACTCCCCATGCGAGAGTAGGGAACTGCCAGGCATCA
AATAAAACGAAAGGCTCAGTCGAAAGACTGGGCCTTTCGCCCGGGCTAATTATGGGGTGTCGCCCTTATT
CGACTCTATAGTGAAGTTCCTATTCTCTAGAAAGTATAGGAACTTCTGAAGTGGGGATTTAAATGCGGCC
GCGCTGAGGGTTTAATGGCGCGCCGCGGCCGCCCGCGGTGTTGGAACGAGAGTAATTAATAGTGACATGA
GTTGCTATGGTAACAATCTAATGCTTACATCGTATATTAATGTACAACTCGTATACGTTTAAGTGTGATT
GCGCCTATTGCAGAAGGAATGTTAAACGAGAAGCTCAGACAATACTGAAGCTGTGTTAAAGACCTATTAG
TTGAACATGTTATGCTAGCATTAAGTCCTCAGCGAGCTCGCATGGAATGCGTGCGATGAGCGACCTCATG
CTATACCTGAGAAAGCAACCTGACCTACAGGAAAGAGTTACTCAAGAATAAGAATTTTCGTTTTAAAACC
TAAGAGTCACTTTAAAATTTGTATACACTTATTTTTTTTATAACTTATTTAATAATAAAAATCATAAATC
ATAAGAAATTCGCTTATTTAGAAGTGTCAACAACGTATCTACCAACGGAATGCGTGCGATGCACACACCA
TAGCTTCAAAATGTTTCTACTCCTTTTTTACTCTTCCAGATTTTCTCGGACTCCGCGCATCGCCGTACCA
CTTCAAAACACCCAAGCACAGCATACTAAATTTCCCCTCTTTCTTCCTCTAGGGTGTCGTTAATTACCCG
TACTAAAGGTTTGGAAAAGAAAAAAGAGACCGCCTCGTTTCTTTTTCTTCGTCGAAAAAGGCAATAAAAA
TTTTTATCACGTTTCTTTTTCTTGAAAATTTTTTTTTTTGATTTTTTTCTCTTTCGATGACCTCCCATTG
ATATTTAAGTTAATAAACGGTCTTCAATTTCTCAAGTTTCAGTTTCATTTTTCTTGTTCTATTACAACTT
TTTTTACTTCTTGCTCATTAGAAAGAAAGCATAGCAATCTAATCTAAGTTTTAATTACAAATCTGTCATA
TGAGCAAAGGAGAAGAACTTTTCACTGGAGTTGTCCCAATTCTTGTTGAATTAGATGGTGATGTTAATGG
GCACAAATTTTCTGTCAGAGGAGAGGGTGAAGGTGATGCTACAATCGGAAAACTCACCCTTAAATTTATT
TGCACTACTGGAAAACTACCTGTTCCATGGCCAACACTTGTCACTACTCTGACCTATGGTGTTCAATGCT
TTTCCCGTTATCCGGATCACATGAAAAGGCATGACTTTTTCAAGAGTGCCATGCCCGAAGGTTATGTACA
GGAACGCACTATATCTTTCAAAGATGACGGGAAATACAAGACGCGTGCTGTAGTCAAGTTTGAAGGTGAT
ACCCTTGTTAATCGTATCGAGTTAAAGGGTACTGATTTTAAAGAAGATGGAAACATTCTCGGACACAAAC
TCGAGTACAACTTTAACTCACACAATGTATACATCACGGCAGACAAACAAAAGAATGGAATCAAAGCTAA
CTTCACAGTTCGCCACAACGTTGAAGATGGTTCCGTTCAACTAGCAGACCATTATCAACAAAATACTCCA
ATTGGCGATGGCCCTGTCCTTTTACCAGACAACCATTACCTGTCGACACAAACTGTCCTTTCGAAAGATC
CCAACGAAAAGCGTGACCACATGGTCCTTCATGAGTACGTAAATGCTGCTGGGATTACACATGGCATGGA
TGAGCTCTACAAATGAATCGCGTG
