>Addgene plasmid #63659 | pCfB2798 | addgene partial sequence | sequence record 149073 | L4440 5'-AGCGAGTCAGTGAGCGAG-3'
GCCAGGCATCAAACTAAGCAGAAGGCCCCTGACGGATGGCCTTTTTGCGTTTCTACAAACTCTTTCTGTG
TTGTAAAACGACGGCCAGTCTTAAGCTCGGGCCCCCTGGGCGGTTCTGATAACGAGTAATCGTTAATCCG
CAAATAACGTAAAAACCCGCTTCGGCGGGTTTTTTTATGGGGGGAGTTTAGGGAAAGAGCATTTGTCAGA
ATATTTAAGGGCGCCTGTCACTTTGCTTGATATATGAGAATTATTTAACCTTATAAATGAGAAAAAAGCA
ACGCACTTTAAATAAGATACGTTGCTTTTTCGATTGATGAACACCTATAATTAAACTATTCATCTATTAT
TTATGATTTTTTGTATATACAATATTTCTAGTTTGTTAAAGAGAATTAAGAAAATAAATCTCGAAAATAA
TAAAGGGAAAATCAGTTTTTGATATCAAAATTATACATGTCAACGATAATACAAAATATAATACAAACTA
TAAGATGTTATCAGTATTTATTATGCATTTAGAATAAATTTTGTGTCGCCCTTATTCGACTCACTATAGA
AGTTCCTATTCTCTAGAAAGTATAGGAACTTCACTTCATTTTATTTAAATTTGCGGCCGCGGCCGCAGAT
CTTGTTGATAATTAGAGGTTAAAAATTAGTATTAATGAAGAAGTGAGTACTGATCTTCTTATACTAAATA
AGAGAGGTATATAAAACACACGCCGATTGGTCATATTAATCATGACCAATATAATAGTGATTCCGGTAGT
TACTATACATTGATGTGACGACTCATATTCCTCATATATGTACCTACCTGATCAATTAATGCCTCAGCAC
TAGTCCTGTAGGGGTAACGCCAGGGTTTTCCCAGTCACGACGTTGTAAAACGACGGCCAGTGAGCGCGCG
TAATACGACTCACTATAGGGCGAATTGGGTGCATAGGCCACTAGTGGATCTGATATCACCTAATAACTTC
GTATAG
