>Addgene plasmid #63659 | pCfB2798 | addgene partial sequence | sequence record 149077 | TEF_seq 5'-ggtcttcaatttctcaagtttc-3'
CAACTTTTTTTACTTCTTGCTCATTAGAAAGAAAGCATAGCAATCTAATCTAAGTTTTAATTACAAATCT
GTCATAAAACAATGAGCAAAGGAGAAGAACTTTTCACTGGAGTTGTCCCAATTCTTGTTGAATTAGATGG
TGATGTTAATGGGCACAAATTTTCTGTCAGAGGAGAGGGTGAAGGTGATGCTACAATCGGAAAACTCACC
CTTAAATTTATTTGCACTACTGGAAAACTACCTGTTCCATGGCCAACACTTGTCACTACTCTGACCTATG
GTGTTCAATGCTTTTCCCGTTATCCGGATCACATGAAAAGGCATGACTTTTTCAAGAGTGCCATGCCCGA
AGGTTATGTACAGGAACGCACTATATCTTTCAAAGATGACGGGAAATACAAGACGCGTGCTGTAGTCAAG
TTTGAAGGTGATACCCTTGTTAATCGTATCGAGTTAAAGGGTACTGATTTTAAAGAAGATGGAAACATTC
TCGGACACAAACTCGAGTACAACTTTAACTCACACAATGTATACATCACGGCAGACAAACAAAAGAATGG
AATCAAAGCTAACTTCACAGTTCGCCACAACGTTGAAGATGGTTCCGTTCAACTAGCAGACCATTATCAA
CAAAATACTCCAATTGGCGATGGCCCTGTCCTTTTACCAGACAACCATTACCTGTCGACACAAACTGTCC
TTTCGAAAGATCCCAACGAAAAGCGTGACCACATGGTCCTTCATGAGTACGTAAATGCTGCTGGGATTAC
ACATGGCATGGATGAGCTCTACAAATGAATCGCGTGCATTCATCCGCTCTAACCGAAAAGGAAGGAGTTA
GACAACCTGAAGTCTAGGTCCCTATTTATTTTTTTATAGTTATGTTAGTATTAAGAACGTTATTTATATT
TCAAATTTTTCTTTTTTTTCTGTACAGACGCGTGTACGCATGTAACATTATACTGAAAACCTTGCTTGAG
AAGGTTTTGGGACGCTCGAAGATCGCGTCAGCTGAAGCTTC
