>Addgene plasmid #63659 | pCfB2798 | addgene partial sequence | sequence record 149081 | Mombaerts-819 5'-GAGAAGCGCGATCACATGGTCCT-3'
AATGCTGCTGGGATTACACATGGCATGGATGAGCTCTACAAATGAATCGCGTGCATTCATCCGCTCTAAC
CGAAAAGGAAGGAGTTAGACAACCTGAAGTCTAGGTCCCTATTTATTTTTTTATAGTTATGTTAGTATTA
AGAACGTTATTTATATTTCAAATTTTTCTTTTTTTTCTGTACAGACGCGTGTACGCATGTAACATTATAC
TGAAAACCTTGCTTGAGAAGGTTTTGGGACGCTCGAAGATCGCGTCAGCTGAAGCTTCGTACGCTGCAGG
TCGACAACCCTTAATATAACTTCGTATAATGTATGCTATACGAAGTTATTAGGTCTAGAGATCCCAATAC
AACAGATCACGTGATCTTTTTGTAAGATGAAGTTGAAGTAGTGTTGCACCGTGCCAATGCAGGTGGCTAT
TAGATTAAATATGTGATTTGTTCTATTAAGTTTCCTGTATAATTACAAATGAATAACGAAATGAGACAAA
GAAGAGAACCAATTTTTACAAGCAGCCAAGATTTCCTTGACAGCCTTGGCGATAGCATCGCCAACCTCAG
TGGTAGAGTTAGAACCACCAAGGTCACCGGTTCTGACACCTGCATCCAAGACATTTCTAACAGCTTCTTC
AAGAGCCCTACCTTCTTCAACCAAATCCAAGGATAACTTCAACATCATAGCTGCAGATAAGATGGTAGCA
ATTGGGTTAACCTTGTTTGCTGGTAAATCTGGGGCAGAACCATGACATGGTTCGTACAAACCGAATGCCT
TGTTAGTGTCAGGTAGGGAAGCTAGAGATGCAGAAGGTAATAAACCCAAAGAACCTGGAATAACAGAGGC
TTCATCGGAGATAATATCACCAAACATGTTGTTGGTAATAACAACACCGTTTAGCTTAGTTGGTGATTTA
ACCAAAATCATAGC
